Addgene plasmid #203485: pDEST17-UnaG
Purpose: For recombinant protein production in Escherichia coli. His-tagged UnaG under the control of the T7 promoter.
Depositing lab: Yutaka Kodama. Depositing organization: Utsunomiya University. Publication: Bilirubin is produced nonenzymatically in plants to maintain chloroplast redox status. Ishikawa K, Xie X, Osaki Y, Miyawaki A, Numata K, Kodama Y. Sci Adv. 2023 Jun 9;9(23):eadh4787. doi: 10.1126/sciadv.adh4787. Epub 2023 Jun 7. PubMed 37285441.
Backbone
  Vector backbone: pDEST17
  Total vector size (bp): 5119
  Vector type: Bacterial Expression, Plant Expression
  Selectable markers: no maker
Growth in bacteria
  Bacterial resistance: Ampicillin, 100 μg/mL
  Growth temperature: 37°C
  Growth strain: DH5alpha
  Copy number: Unknown
Gene/Insert
  Gene/Insert name: UnaG
  Insert size (bp): 420
Terms and licenses: Academic/Nonprofit Terms; Industry Terms: Not Available to Industry
How to cite: pDEST17-UnaG was a gift from Yutaka Kodama (Addgene plasmid # 203485 ; http://n2t.net/addgene:203485 ; RRID:Addgene_203485)
