[The description below was written by a language model from this plasmid's Addgene catalogue record and pLannotate feature annotations shown in this document.]
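Description:
pDEST17-UnaG is a 5,119 bp bacterial expression plasmid built on the Gateway destination vector pDEST17, intended for recombinant production of His-tagged UnaG in Escherichia coli. It is maintained through a ColE1/pMB1-type origin accompanied by the pBR322 bom region and the rop gene, which moderates copy number (the record lists copy number as unknown), and it is selected with ampicillin via a β-lactamase gene under its own promoter. The annotated fragments of the tetracycline efflux gene and its promoter appear to be non-functional remnants of the pBR322-derived backbone, and no additional selectable marker is recorded. The catalogue also tags the vector as "Plant Expression", but no plant promoter, terminator or marker appears in the feature table, so this probably reflects the plant-biology context of the associated study on bilirubin in chloroplasts rather than the plasmid's own capabilities.

The expression cassette begins with a T7 promoter and the efficient ribosome binding site from phage T7 gene 10, followed by an N-terminal polyhistidine tag (annotated as a partial match to an 8xHis tag), an attB1 site, the 420 bp UnaG coding sequence, an attB2 site and the T7 terminator. The attB sites are the scars left by Gateway recombination of the insert into the destination vector. A short match to a T7 gene 10-derived solubility tag lies downstream of attB2 and is most likely backbone sequence rather than part of the product. UnaG is a green fluorescent protein from the Japanese eel, Anguilla japonica, that fluoresces on binding bilirubin. Transcription requires a host supplying T7 RNA polymerase. The His tag allows affinity purification, giving protein suitable as a bilirubin-sensing reagent.
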