Features (pLannotate 1.2.2; 17 found; start..end, strand, type, name):
     21..39      +  promoter       T7 promoter: promoter for bacteriophage T7 RNA polymerase
     71..93      +  RBS            RBS: efficient ribosome binding site from bacteriophage T7 gene 10 (Olins and Rangwala, 1989)
    111..131     +  CDS            8xHis (fragment): 8xHis affinity tag
    140..164     +  protein_bind   attB1: mutant version of attB; recombination site for the Gateway® BP reaction BP Clonase™
    167..586     +  CDS            UnaG: bilirubin-binding green fluorescent protein from Anguilla japonica (Kumagai et al., 2013)
    588..612     -  protein_bind   attB2: mutant version of attB; recombination site for the Gateway® BP reaction BP Clonase™
    622..671     +  CDS            SET1 (fragment): solubility-enhancement tag derived from T7 phage gene 10B
    679..726     +  terminator     T7 terminator: transcription terminator for bacteriophage T7 RNA polymerase
    752..1044    -  CDS            TcR (fragment): tetracycline efflux protein; tet; confers resistance to tetracycline
   1092..1120    -  promoter       tet promoter: E. coli promoter for tetracycline efflux protein gene
   1233..1337    +  promoter       AmpR promoter: bla
   1338..2198    +  CDS            AmpR: β-lactamase; bla; confers resistance to ampicillin, carbenicillin, and related antibiotics
   2369..2957    +  rep_origin     ori: high-copy-number ColE1/pMB1/pBR322/pUC origin of replication
   3143..3282    -  misc_feature   bom: basis of mobility region from pBR322
   3384..3575    -  CDS            rop: Rop protein, which maintains plasmids at low copy number; rop
   3592..3972    +  CDS            YPB1_ECOLX: Protein predicted: Swiss-Prot protein existence level 4. From Escherichia coli.
   4214..5118    -  CDS            TcR (fragment): tetracycline efflux protein; tet; confers resistance to tetracycline
>Addgene plasmid #203485 | pDEST17-UnaG | addgene full sequence | sequence record 404767 | Addgene NGS Result
AGATCTCGATCCCGCGAAATTAATACGACTCACTATAGGGAGACCACAACGGTTTCCCTCTAGAAATAAT
TTTGTTTAACTTTAAGAAGGAGATATACATATGTCGTACTACCATCACCATCACCATCACCTCGAATCAA
CAAGTTTGTACAAAAAAGCAGGCTTCATGGTCGAGAAATTTGTTGGCACCTGGAAGATCGCAGACAGCCA
TAATTTTGGTGAATACCTGAAAGCTATCGGAGCCCCAAAGGAATTAAGCGATGGTGGGGATGCCACGACG
CCGACATTGTACATCTCCCAGAAGGACGGAGACAAAATGACAGTGAAAATAGAGAATGGACCTCCTACGT
TCCTTGACACTCAAGTAAAGTTCAAATTAGGGGAGGAGTTCGACGAATTTCCTTCTGATCGAAGAAAAGG
CGTAAAATCTGTCGTGAACTTGGTGGGAGAGAAGCTGGTGTACGTACAAAAGTGGGACGGCAAGGAGACG
ACGTATGTCCGAGAGATAAAGGACGGTAAACTGGTCGTGACACTTACGATGGGAGACGTCGTGGCTGTGC
GCAGCTACCGGAGGGCGACGGAATGAGACCCAGCTTTCTTGTACAAAGTGGTTGATTCGAGGCTGCTAAC
AAAGCCCGAAAGGAAGCTGAGTTGGCTGCTGCCACCGCTGAGCAATAACTAGCATAACCCCTTGGGGCCT
CTAAACGGGTCTTGAGGGGTTTTTTGCTGAAAGGAGGAACTATATCCGGATATCCACAGGACGGGTGTGG
TCGCCATGATCGCGTAGTCGATAGTGGCTCCAAGTAGCGAAGCGAGCAGGACTGGGCGGCGGCCAAAGCG
GTCGGACAGTGCTCCGAGAACGGGTGCGCATAGAAATTGCATCAACGCATATAGCGCTAGCAGCACGCCA
TAGTGACTGGCGATGCTGTCGGAATGGACGATATCCCGCAAGAGGCCCGGCAGTACCGGCATAACCAAGC
CTATGCCTACAGCATCCAGGGTGACGGTGCCGAGGATGACGATGAGCGCATTGTTAGATTTCATACACGG
TGCCTGACTGCGTTAGCAATTTAACTGTGATAAACTACCGCATTAAAGCTTATCGATGATAAGCTGTCAA
ACATGAGAATTCTTGAAGACGAAAGGGCCTCGTGATACGCCTATTTTTATAGGTTAATGTCATGATAATA
ATGGTTTCTTAGACGTCAGGTGGCACTTTTCGGGGAAATGTGCGCGGAACCCCTATTTGTTTATTTTTCT
AAATACATTCAAATATGTATCCGCTCATGAGACAATAACCCTGATAAATGCTTCAATAATATTGAAAAAG
GAAGAGTATGAGTATTCAACATTTCCGTGTCGCCCTTATTCCCTTTTTTGCGGCATTTTGCCTTCCTGTT
TTTGCTCACCCAGAAACGCTGGTGAAAGTAAAAGATGCTGAAGATCAGTTGGGTGCACGAGTGGGTTACA
TCGAACTGGATCTCAACAGCGGTAAGATCCTTGAGAGTTTTCGCCCCGAAGAACGTTTTCCAATGATGAG
CACTTTTAAAGTTCTGCTATGTGGCGCGGTATTATCCCGTGTTGACGCCGGGCAAGAGCAACTCGGTCGC
CGCATACACTATTCTCAGAATGACTTGGTTGAGTACTCACCAGTCACAGAAAAGCATCTTACGGATGGCA
TGACAGTAAGAGAATTATGCAGTGCTGCCATAACCATGAGTGATAACACTGCGGCCAACTTACTTCTGAC
AACGATCGGAGGACCGAAGGAGCTAACCGCTTTTTTGCACAACATGGGGGATCATGTAACTCGCCTTGAT
CGTTGGGAACCGGAGCTGAATGAAGCCATACCAAACGACGAGCGTGACACCACGATGCCTGCAGCAATGG
CAACAACGTTGCGCAAACTATTAACTGGCGAACTACTTACTCTAGCTTCCCGGCAACAATTAATAGACTG
GATGGAGGCGGATAAAGTTGCAGGACCACTTCTGCGCTCGGCCCTTCCGGCTGGCTGGTTTATTGCTGAT
AAATCTGGAGCCGGTGAGCGTGGGTCTCGCGGTATCATTGCAGCACTGGGGCCAGATGGTAAGCCCTCCC
GTATCGTAGTTATCTACACGACGGGGAGTCAGGCAACTATGGATGAACGAAATAGACAGATCGCTGAGAT
AGGTGCCTCACTGATTAAGCATTGGTAACTGTCAGACCAAGTTTACTCATATATACTTTAGATTGATTTA
AAACTTCATTTTTAATTTAAAAGGATCTAGGTGAAGATCCTTTTTGATAATCTCATGACCAAAATCCCTT
AACGTGAGTTTTCGTTCCACTGAGCGTCAGACCCCGTAGAAAAGATCAAAGGATCTTCTTGAGATCCTTT
TTTTCTGCGCGTAATCTGCTGCTTGCAAACAAAAAAACCACCGCTACCAGCGGTGGTTTGTTTGCCGGAT
CAAGAGCTACCAACTCTTTTTCCGAAGGTAACTGGCTTCAGCAGAGCGCAGATACCAAATACTGTCCTTC
TAGTGTAGCCGTAGTTAGGCCACCACTTCAAGAACTCTGTAGCACCGCCTACATACCTCGCTCTGCTAAT
CCTGTTACCAGTGGCTGCTGCCAGTGGCGATAAGTCGTGTCTTACCGGGTTGGACTCAAGACGATAGTTA
CCGGATAAGGCGCAGCGGTCGGGCTGAACGGGGGGTTCGTGCACACAGCCCAGCTTGGAGCGAACGACCT
ACACCGAACTGAGATACCTACAGCGTGAGCTATGAGAAAGCGCCACGCTTCCCGAAGGGAGAAAGGCGGA
CAGGTATCCGGTAAGCGGCAGGGTCGGAACAGGAGAGCGCACGAGGGAGCTTCCAGGGGGAAACGCCTGG
TATCTTTATAGTCCTGTCGGGTTTCGCCACCTCTGACTTGAGCGTCGATTTTTGTGATGCTCGTCAGGGG
GGCGGAGCCTATGGAAAAACGCCAGCAACGCGGCCTTTTTACGGTTCCTGGCCTTTTGCTGGCCTTTTGC
TCACATGTTCTTTCCTGCGTTATCCCCTGATTCTGTGGATAACCGTATTACCGCCTTTGAGTGAGCTGAT
ACCGCTCGCCGCAGCCGAACGACCGAGCGCAGCGAGTCAGTGAGCGAGGAAGCGGAAGAGCGCCTGATGC
GGTATTTTCTCCTTACGCATCTGTGCGGTATTTCACACCGCAATGGTGCACTCTCAGTACAATCTGCTCT
GATGCCGCATAGTTAAGCCAGTATACACTCCGCTATCGCTACGTGACTGGGTCATGGCTGCGCCCCGACA
CCCGCCAACACCCGCTGACGCGCCCTGACGGGCTTGTCTGCTCCCGGCATCCGCTTACAGACAAGCTGTG
ACCGTCTCCGGGAGCTGCATGTGTCAGAGGTTTTCACCGTCATCACCGAAACGCGCGAGGCAGCTGCGGT
AAAGCTCATCAGCGTGGTCGTGAAGCGATTCACAGATGTCTGCCTGTTCATCCGCGTCCAGCTCGTTGAG
TTTCTCCAGAAGCGTTAATGTCTGGCTTCTGATAAAGCGGGCCATGTTAAGGGCGGTTTTTTCCTGTTTG
GTCACTGATGCCTCCGTGTAAGGGGGATTTCTGTTCATGGGGGTAATGATACCGATGAAACGAGAGAGGA
TGCTCACGATACGGGTTACTGATGATGAACATGCCCGGTTACTGGAACGTTGTGAGGGTAAACAACTGGC
GGTATGGATGCGGCGGGACCAGAGAAAAATCACTCAGGGTCAATGCCAGCGCTTCGTTAATACAGATGTA
GGTGTTCCACAGGGTAGCCAGCAGCATCCTGCGATGCAGATCCGGAACATAATGGTGCAGGGCGCTGACT
TCCGCGTTTCCAGACTTTACGAAACACGGAAACCGAAGACCATTCATGTTGTTGCTCAGGTCGCAGACGT
TTTGCAGCAGCAGTCGCTTCACGTTCGCTCGCGTATCGGTGATTCATTCTGCTAACCAGTAAGGCAACCC
CGCCAGCCTAGCCGGGTCCTCAACGACAGGAGCACGATCATGCGCACCCGTGGCCAGGACCCAACGCTGC
CCGAGATGCGCCGCGTGCGGCTGCTGGAGATGGCGGACGCGATGGATATGTTCTGCCAAGGGTTGGTTTG
CGCATTCACAGTTCTCCGCAAGAATTGATTGGCTCCAATTCTTGGAGTGGTGAATCCGTTAGCGAGGTGC
CGCCGGCTTCCATTCAGGTCGAGGTGGCCCGGCTCCATGCACCGCGACGCAACGCGGGGAGGCAGACAAG
GTATAGGGCGGCGCCTACAATCCATGCCAACCCGTTCCATGTGCTCGCCGAGGCGGCATAAATCGCCGTG
ACGATCAGCGGTCCAATGATCGAAGTTAGGCTGGTAAGAGCCGCGAGCGATCCTTGAAGCTGTCCCTGAT
GGTCGTCATCTACCTGCCTGGACAGCATGGCCTGCAACGCGGGCATCCCGATGCCGCCGGAAGCGAGAAG
AATCATAATGGGGAAGGCCATCCAGCCTCGCGTCGCGAACGCCAGCAAGACGTAGCCCAGCGCGTCGGCC
GCCATGCCGGCGATAATGGCCTGCTTCTCGCCGAAACGTTTGGTGGCGGGACCAGTGACGAAGGCTTGAG
CGAGGGCGTGCAAGATTCCGAATACCGCAAGCGACAGGCCGATCATCGTCGCGCTCCAGCGAAAGCGGTC
CTCGCCGAAAATGACCCAGAGCGCTGCCGGCACCTGTCCTACGAGTTGCATGATAAAGAAGACAGTCATA
AGTGCGGCGACGATAGTCATGCCCCGCGCCCACCGGAAGGAGCTGACTGGGTTGAAGGCTCTCAAGGGCA
TCGGTCGATCGACGCTCTCCCTTATGCGACTCCTGCATTAGGAAGCAGCCCAGTAGTAGGTTGAGGCCGT
TGAGCACCGCCGCCGCAAGGAATGGTGCATGCAAGGAGATGGCGCCCAACAGTCCCCCGGCCACGGGGCC
TGCCACCATACCCACGCCGAAACAAGCGCTCATGAGCCCGAAGTGGCGAGCCCGATCTTCCCCATCGGTG
ATGTCGGCGATATAGGCGCCAGCAACCGCACCTGTGGCGCCGGTGATGCCGGCCACGATGCGTCCGGCGT
AGAGGATCG
